Addgene plasmid #68139: BASIC_5_Amp
Purpose: storage vector for BASIC part: Amp
Depositing lab: Geoffrey Baldwin. Depositing organization: Imperial College London. Publication: BASIC: A New Biopart Assembly Standard for Idempotent Cloning Provides Accurate, Single-Tier DNA Assembly for Synthetic Biology. Storch M, Casini A, Mackrow B, Fleming T, Trewhitt H, Ellis T, Baldwin GS. ACS Synth Biol. 2015 Apr 16. 10.1021/sb500356d PubMed 25746445.
Backbone
  Vector backbone: pjet 1.2
  Backbone size w/o insert (bp): 3015
  Total vector size (bp): 3951
  Vector type: Bacterial Expression
Growth in bacteria
  Bacterial resistance: Ampicillin, 100 μg/mL
  Growth temperature: 37°C
  Growth strain: DH5alpha
  Copy number: High Copy
Gene/Insert
  Gene/Insert name: Ampicillin
  GenBank ID: KP223699
Terms and licenses: Academic/Nonprofit Terms; Industry Terms: Not Available to Industry
How to cite: BASIC_5_Amp was a gift from Geoffrey Baldwin (Addgene plasmid # 68139 ; http://n2t.net/addgene:68139 ; RRID:Addgene_68139)
