[The description below was written by a language model from this plasmid's Addgene catalogue record and pLannotate feature annotations shown in this document.]
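Description:
BASIC_5_Amp is a small, high-copy bacterial storage plasmid (3,951 bp) that holds the ampicillin-resistance part used in the BASIC (Biopart Assembly Standard for Idempotent Cloning) DNA assembly system. It is built on the pJET1.2 cloning backbone, recorded as about 3 kb without the insert. It replicates in E. coli from a ColE1/pUC-type origin and is selected with ampicillin. Although the catalogue classes it as a bacterial expression vector, its stated purpose is only to archive and supply the part for later assemblies.

The feature table shows two complete β-lactamase (AmpR) cassettes, each with its own bla promoter, in opposite orientations. One is presumably the selection marker native to the pJET1.2 backbone, and the other is the stored "Ampicillin" insert of roughly 0.9 kb. Its position next to the interrupted cloning site suggests that the reverse-strand copy near the start of the sequence is the insert, but the record does not say which is which.

The remaining annotations are typical pJET1.2 elements. A lac UV5 promoter with a CAP binding site and a short lacI fragment lies upstream of an eco47IR fragment. This gene encodes a restriction endonuclease that is lethal to the host when intact, and pJET uses it for positive selection: an insert that disrupts the gene allows only recombinant clones to survive. Its annotation here as a fragment is consistent with the part having been cloned into it. A T7 promoter flanks the cloning site.

The annotation does not identify the BASIC prefix and suffix sequences or the restriction sites that would release the part for linker-based assembly. The resistance cassette would typically serve as a modular selection marker when composing new plasmids with the BASIC standard.
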