Features (pLannotate 1.2.2; 10 found; start..end, strand, type, name):
     19..879     -  CDS            AmpR: β-lactamase; bla; confers resistance to ampicillin, carbenicillin, and related antibiotics
    880..951     -  promoter       AmpR promoter: bla
   1026..1044    -  promoter       T7 promoter: promoter for bacteriophage T7 RNA polymerase
   1436..1540    +  promoter       AmpR promoter: bla
   1541..2401    +  CDS            AmpR: β-lactamase; bla; confers resistance to ampicillin, carbenicillin, and related antibiotics
   2572..3160    +  rep_origin     ori: high-copy-number ColE1/pMB1/pBR322/pUC origin of replication
   3343..3426    +  CDS            lacI (fragment): lac repressor; lacI; The lac repressor binds to the lac operator to inhibit transcription in E. coli. This inhibition can be relieved by adding lactose or isopropyl-β-D-thiogalactopyranoside (IPTG).
   3451..3472    +  protein_bind   CAP binding site: CAP binding activates transcription in the presence of cAMP. E. coli catabolite activator protein
   3487..3517    +  promoter       lac UV5 promoter: E. coli lac promoter with an "up" mutation
   3570..2       +  CDS            eco47IR (fragment) (across the origin): T2E7_ECOLX - Protein predicted: Swiss-Prot protein existence level 4. Recognizes the double-stranded sequence GGWCC and cleaves after G-1. From Escherichia coli.
>Addgene plasmid #68139 | BASIC_5_Amp | depositor full sequence | sequence record 119103 | BASIC_5_Amp sequence 3951 bps
TCTGGTGGGTCTCTGTCCTTACCAATGCTTAATCAGTGAGGCACCTATCTCAGCGATCTGTCTATTTCGT
TCATCCATAGTTGCCTGACTCCCCGTCGTGTAGATAACTACGATACGGGAGGGCTTACCATCTGGCCCCA
GTGCTGCAATGATACCGCGAGATCCACGCTCACCGGCTCCAGATTTATCAGCAATAAACCAGCCAGCCGG
AAGGGCCGAGCGCAGAAGTGGTCCTGCAACTTTATCCGCCTCCATCCAGTCTATTAATTGTTGCCGGGAA
GCTAGAGTAAGTAGTTCGCCAGTTAATAGTTTGCGCAACGTTGTTGCCATTGCTACAGGCATCGTGGTGT
CACGCTCGTCGTTTGGTATGGCTTCATTCAGCTCCGGTTCCCAACGATCAAGGCGAGTTACATGATCCCC
CATGTTGTGCAAAAAAGCGGTTAGCTCCTTCGGTCCTCCGATCGTTGTCAGAAGTAAGTTGGCCGCAGTG
TTATCACTCATGGTTATGGCAGCACTGCATAATTCTCTTACTGTCATGCCATCCGTAAGATGCTTTTCTG
TGACTGGTGAGTACTCAACCAAGTCATTCTGAGAATAGTGTATGCGGCGACCGAGTTGCTCTTGCCCGGC
GTCAATACGGGATAATACCGCGCCACATAGCAGAACTTTAAAAGTGCTCATCATTGGAAAACGTTCTTCG
GGGCGAAAACTCTCAAGGATCTTACCGCTGTTGAGATCCAGTTCGATGTAACCCACTCGTGCACCCAACT
GATCTTCAGCATCTTTTACTTTCACCAGCGTTTCTGGGTGAGCAAAAACAGGAAGGCAAAATGCCGCAAA
AAAGGGAATAAGGGCGACACGGAAATGTTGAATACTCATACTCTTCCTTTTTCAATATTATTGAAGCATT
TATCAGGGTTATTGTCTCATGAGCGGATACATATTTGAATGTATTTAGGGCTCGGGAGACCTATCGTATC
TTGCTGAAAAACTCGAGCCATCCGGAAGATCTGGCGGCCGCTCTCCCTATAGTGAGTCGTATTACGCCGG
ATGGATATGGTGTTCAGGCACAAGTGTTAAAGCAGTTGATTTTATTCACTATGATGAAAAAAACAATGAA
TGGAACCTGCTCCAAGTTAAAAATAGAGATAATACCGAAAACTCATCGAGTAGTAAGATTAGAGATAATA
CAACAATAAAAAAATGGTTTAGAACTTACTCACAGCGTGATGCTACTAATTGGGACAATTTTCCAGATGA
AGTATCATCTAAGAATTTAAATGAAGAAGACTTCAGAGCTTTTGTTAAAAATTATTTGGCAAAAATAATA
TAATTCGGCTGCAGGGGCGGCCTCGTGATACGCCTATTTTTATAGGTTAATGTCATGATAATAATGGTTT
CTTAGACGTCAGGTGGCACTTTTCGGGGAAATGTGCGCGGAACCCCTATTTGTTTATTTTTCTAAATACA
TTCAAATATGTATCCGCTCATGAGACAATAACCCTGATAAATGCTTCAATAATATTGAAAAAGGAAGAGT
ATGAGTATTCAACATTTCCGTGTCGCCCTTATTCCCTTTTTTGCGGCATTTTGCCTTCCTGTTTTTGCTC
ACCCAGAAACGCTGGTGAAAGTAAAAGATGCTGAAGATCAGTTGGGTGCACGAGTGGGTTACATCGAACT
GGATCTCAACAGCGGTAAGATCCTTGAGAGTTTTCGCCCCGAAGAACGTTTTCCAATGATGAGCACTTTT
AAAGTTCTGCTATGTGGCGCGGTATTATCCCGTATTGACGCCGGGCAAGAGCAACTCGGTCGCCGCATAC
ACTATTCTCAGAATGACTTGGTTGAGTACTCACCAGTCACAGAAAAGCATCTTACGGATGGCATGACAGT
AAGAGAATTATGCAGTGCTGCCATAACCATGAGTGATAACACTGCGGCCAACTTACTTCTGACAACGATC
GGAGGACCGAAGGAGCTAACCGCTTTTTTGCACAACATGGGGGATCATGTAACTCGCCTTGATCGTTGGG
AACCGGAGCTGAATGAAGCCATACCAAACGACGAGCGTGACACCACGATGCCTGTAGCAATGGCAACAAC
GTTGCGCAAACTATTAACTGGCGAACTACTTACTCTAGCTTCCCGGCAACAATTAATAGACTGGATGGAG
GCGGATAAAGTTGCAGGACCACTTCTGCGCTCGGCCCTTCCGGCTGGCTGGTTTATTGCTGATAAATCTG
GAGCCGGTGAGCGTGGGTCTCGCGGTATCATTGCAGCACTGGGGCCAGATGGTAAGCCCTCCCGTATCGT
AGTTATCTACACGACGGGGAGTCAGGCAACTATGGATGAACGAAATAGACAGATCGCTGAGATAGGTGCC
TCACTGATTAAGCATTGGTAACTGTCAGACCAAGTTTACTCATATATACTTTAGATTGATTTAAAACTTC
ATTTTTAATTTAAAAGGATCTAGGTGAAGATCCTTTTTGATAATCTCATGACCAAAATCCCTTAACGTGA
GTTTTCGTTCCACTGAGCGTCAGACCCCGTAGAAAAGATCAAAGGATCTTCTTGAGATCCTTTTTTTCTG
CGCGTAATCTGCTGCTTGCAAACAAAAAAACCACCGCTACCAGCGGTGGTTTGTTTGCCGGATCAAGAGC
TACCAACTCTTTTTCCGAAGGTAACTGGCTTCAGCAGAGCGCAGATACCAAATACTGTCCTTCTAGTGTA
GCCGTAGTTAGGCCACCACTTCAAGAACTCTGTAGCACCGCCTACATACCTCGCTCTGCTAATCCTGTTA
CCAGTGGCTGCTGCCAGTGGCGATAAGTCGTGTCTTACCGGGTTGGACTCAAGACGATAGTTACCGGATA
AGGCGCAGCGGTCGGGCTGAACGGGGGGTTCGTGCACACAGCCCAGCTTGGAGCGAACGACCTACACCGA
ACTGAGATACCTACAGCGTGAGCTATGAGAAAGCGCCACGCTTCCCGAAGGGAGAAAGGCGGACAGGTAT
CCGGTAAGCGGCAGGGTCGGAACAGGAGAGCGCACGAGGGAGCTTCCAGGGGGAAACGCCTGGTATCTTT
ATAGTCCTGTCGGGTTTCGCCACCTCTGACTTGAGCGTCGATTTTTGTGATGCTCGTCAGGGGGGCGGAG
CCTATGGAAAAACGCCAGCAACGCGGCCTTTTTACGGTTCCTGGCCTTTTGCTGGCCTTTTGCTCACATG
TTCTTTCCTGCGTTATCCCCTGATTCTGTGGATAACCGTATTACCGCCTTTGAGTGAGCTGATACCGCTC
GCCGCAGCCGAACGACCGAGCGCAGCGAGTCAGTGAGCGAGGAAGCGGAAGAGCGCCCAATACGCAAACC
GCCTCTCCCCGCGCGTTGGCCGATTCATTAATGCAGCTGGCACGACAGGTTTCCCGACTGGAAAGCAATT
GGCAGTGAGCGCAACGCAATTAATGTGAGTTAGCTCACTCATTAGGCACCCCAGGCTTTACACTTTATGC
TTCCGGCTCGTATAATGTGTGGAATTATGAGCGGATAATAATTTCACACAGGAGGTTTAAACTTTAAACA
TGTCAAAAGAGACGTCTTTTGTTAAGAATGCTGAGGAACTTGCAAAGCAAAAAATGGATGCTATTAACCC
TGAACTTTCTTCAAAATTTAAATTTTTAATAAAATTCCTGTCTCAGTTTCCTGAAGCTTGCTCTAAACCT
CGTTCAAAAAAAATGCAGAATAAAGTTGGTCAAGAGGAACATATTGAATATTTAGCTCGTAGTTTTCATG
AGAGTCGATTGCCAAGAAAACCCACGCCACCTACAACGGTTCCTGATGAGGTGGTTAGCATAGTTCTTAA
TATAAGTTTTAATATACAGCCTGAAAATCTTGAGAGAATAAAAGAAGAACATCGATTTTCCATGGCAGCT
GAGAATATTGTAGGAGATCTTCTAGAAAGAT
