>Addgene plasmid #68139 | BASIC_5_Amp | addgene partial sequence | sequence record 129986 | T7 5'-TAATACGACTCACTATAGGG-3'
AGATCGAAGGTCTCCCGAGCCCTAAATACATTCAAATATGTATCCGCTCATGAGACAATAACCCTGATAA
ATGCTTCAATAATATTGAAAAAGGAAGAGTATGAGTATTCAACATTTCCGTGTCGCCCTTATTCCCTTTT
TTGCGGCATTTTGCCTTCCTGTTTTTGCTCACCCAGAAACGCTGGTGAAAGTAAAAGATGCTGAAGATCA
GTTGGGTGCACGAGTGGGTTACATCGAACTGGATCTCAACAGCGGTAAGATCCTTGAGAGTTTTCGCCCC
GAAGAACGTTTTCCAATGATGAGCACTTTTAAAGTTCTGCTATGTGGCGCGGTATTATCCCGTATTGACG
CCGGGCAAGAGCAACTCGGTCGCCGCATACACTATTCTCAGAATGACTTGGTTGAGTACTCACCAGTCAC
AGAAAAGCATCTTACGGATGGCATGACAGTAAGAGAATTATGCAGTGCTGCCATAACCATGAGTGATAAC
ACTGCGGCCAACTTACTTCTGACAACGATCGGAGGACCGAAGGAGCTAACCGCTTTTTTGCACAACATGG
GGGATCATGTAACTCGCCTTGATCGTTGGGAACCGGAGCTGAATGAAGCCATACCAAACGACGAGCGTGA
CACCACGATGCCTGTAGCAATGGCAACAACGTTGCGCAAACTATTAACTGGCGAACTACTTACTCTAGCT
TCCCGGCAACAATTAATAGACTGGATGGAGGCGGATA
